>Addgene plasmid #174694 | Mucin MUC1-5TR-pET15b | addgene full sequence | sequence record 347061 | Addgene NGS Result
TTCTCATGTTTGACAGCTTATCATCGATAAGCTTTAATGCGGTAGTTTATCACAGTTAAATTGCTAACGC
AGTCAGGCACCGTGTATGAAATCTAACAATGCGCTCATCGTCATCCTCGGCACCGTCACCCTGGATGCTG
TAGGCATAGGCTTGGTTATGCCGGTACTGCCGGGCCTCTTGCGGGATATCCGGATATAGTTCCTCCTTTC
AGCAAAAAACCCCTCAAGACCCGTTTAGAGGCCCCAAGGGGTTATGCTAGTTATTGCTCAGCGGTGGCAG
CAGCCAACTCAGCTTCCTTTCGGGCTTTGTTAGCAGCCGGATCCTATTACCCGGGCGCTGGTCGAGTATC
TGGCGCAGAAGTAACACCATGAGCTGGAGGCGCAGTAGAACCTGGAGCAGGCCGAGTGTCAGGCGCAGAA
GTAACGCCATGCGCAGGGGGCGCAGTAGAGCCGGGAGCAGGTCGAGTATCAGGAGCAGAAGTAACCCCAT
GCGCGGGAGGAGCAGTAGAACCAGGAGCAGGACGAGTATCGGGAGCAGAAGTCACACCATGAGCGGGTGG
AGCAGTAGAGCCAGGCGCGGGGCGAGTATCTGGAGCAGAAGTCACGCCATGCGCTGGTGGCGCAGTAGAC
CCGGGCGCTGGCATATGGCTGCCGCGCGGCACCAGGCCGCTGCTGTGATGATGATGATGATGGCTGCTGC
CCATGGTATATCTCCTTCTTAAAGTTAAACAAAATTATTTCTAGAGGGGAATTGTTATCCGCTCACAATT
CCCCTATAGTGAGTCGTATTAATTTCGCGGGATCGAGATCTCGATCCTCTACGCCGGACGCATCGTGGCC
GGCATCACCGGCGCCACAGGTGCGGTTGCTGGCGCCTATATCGCCGACATCACCGATGGGGAAGATCGGG
CTCGCCACTTCGGGCTCATGAGCGCTTGTTTCGGCGTGGGTATGGTGGCAGGCCCCGTGGCCGGGGGACT
GTTGGGCGCCATCTCCTTGCATGCACCATTCCTTGCGGCGGCGGTGCTCAACGGCCTCAACCTACTACTG
GGCTGCTTCCTAATGCAGGAGTCGCATAAGGGAGAGCGTCGAGATCCCGGACACCATCGAATGGCGCAAA
ACCTTTCGCGGTATGGCATGATAGCGCCCGGAAGAGAGTCAATTCAGGGTGGTGAATGTGAAACCAGTAA
CGTTATACGATGTCGCAGAGTATGCCGGTGTCTCTTATCAGACCGTTTCCCGCGTGGTGAACCAGGCCAG
CCACGTTTCTGCGAAAACGCGGGAAAAAGTGGAAGCGGCGATGGCGGAGCTGAATTACATTCCCAACCGC
GTGGCACAACAACTGGCGGGCAAACAGTCGTTGCTGATTGGCGTTGCCACCTCCAGTCTGGCCCTGCACG
CGCCGTCGCAAATTGTCGCGGCGATTAAATCTCGCGCCGATCAACTGGGTGCCAGCGTGGTGGTGTCGAT
GGTAGAACGAAGCGGCGTCGAAGCCTGTAAAGCGGCGGTGCACAATCTTCTCGCGCAACGCGTCAGTGGG
CTGATCATTAACTATCCGCTGGATGACCAGGATGCCATTGCTGTGGAAGCTGCCTGCACTAATGTTCCGG
CGTTATTTCTTGATGTCTCTGACCAGACACCCATCAACAGTATTATTTTCTCCCATGAAGACGGTACGCG
ACTGGGCGTGGAGCATCTGGTCGCATTGGGTCACCAGCAAATCGCGCTGTTAGCGGGCCCATTAAGTTCT
GTCTCGGCGCGTCTGCGTCTGGCTGGCTGGCATAAATATCTCACTCGCAATCAAATTCAGCCGATAGCGG
AACGGGAAGGCGACTGGAGTGCCATGTCCGGTTTTCAACAAACCATGCAAATGCTGAATGAGGGCATCGT
TCCCACTGCGATGCTGGTTGCCAACGATCAGATGGCGCTGGGCGCAATGCGCGCCATTACCGAGTCCGGG
CTGCGCGTTGGTGCGGATATCTCGGTAGTGGGATACGACGATACCGAAGACAGCTCATGTTATATCCCGC
CGTTAACCACCATCAAACAGGATTTTCGCCTGCTGGGGCAAACCAGCGTGGACCGCTTGCTGCAACTCTC
TCAGGGCCAGGCGGTGAAGGGCAATCAGCTGTTGCCCGTCTCACTGGTGAAAAGAAAAACCACCCTGGCG
CCCAATACGCAAACCGCCTCTCCCCGCGCGTTGGCCGATTCATTAATGCAGCTGGCACGACAGGTTTCCC
GACTGGAAAGCGGGCAGTGAGCGCAACGCAATTAATGTAAGTTAGCTCACTCATTAGGCACCGGGATCTC
GACCGATGCCCTTGAGAGCCTTCAACCCAGTCAGCTCCTTCCGGTGGGCGCGGGGCATGACTATCGTCGC
CGCACTTATGACTGTCTTCTTTATCATGCAACTCGTAGGACAGGTGCCGGCAGCGCTCTGGGTCATTTTC
GGCGAGGACCGCTTTCGCTGGAGCGCGACGATGATCGGCCTGTCGCTTGCGGTATTCGGAATCTTGCACG
CCCTCGCTCAAGCCTTCGTCACTGGTCCCGCCACCAAACGTTTCGGCGAGAAGCAGGCCATTATCGCCGG
CATGGCGGCCGACGCGCTGGGCTACGTCTTGCTGGCGTTCGCGACGCGAGGCTGGATGGCCTTCCCCATT
ATGATTCTTCTCGCTTCCGGCGGCATCGGGATGCCCGCGTTGCAGGCCATGCTGTCCAGGCAGGTAGATG
ACGACCATCAGGGACAGCTTCAAGGATCGCTCGCGGCTCTTACCAGCCTAACTTCGATCATTGGACCGCT
GATCGTCACGGCGATTTATGCCGCCTCGGCGAGCACATGGAACGGGTTGGCATGGATTGTAGGCGCCGCC
CTATACCTTGTCTGCCTCCCCGCGTTGCGTCGCGGTGCATGGAGCCGGGCCACCTCGACCTGAATGGAAG
CCGGCGGCACCTCGCTAACGGATTCACCACTCCAAGAATTGGAGCCAATCAATTCTTGCGGAGAACTGTG
AATGCGCAAACCAACCCTTGGCAGAACATATCCATCGCGTCCGCCATCTCCAGCAGCCGCACGCGGCGCA
TCTCGGGCAGCGTTGGGTCCTGGCCACGGGTGCGCATGATCGTGCTCCTGTCGTTGAGGACCCGGCTAGG
CTGGCGGGGTTGCCTTACTGGTTAGCAGAATGAATCACCGATACGCGAGCGAACGTGAAGCGACTGCTGC
TGCAAAACGTCTGCGACCTGAGCAACAACATGAATGGTCTTCGGTTTCCGTGTTTCGTAAAGTCTGGAAA
CGCGGAAGTCAGCGCCCTGCACCATTATGTTCCGGATCTGCATCGCAGGATGCTGCTGGCTACCCTGTGG
AACACCTACATCTGTATTAACGAAGCGCTGGCATTGACCCTGAGTGATTTTTCTCTGGTCCCGCCGCATC
CATACCGCCAGTTGTTTACCCTCACAACGTTCCAGTAACCGGGCATGTTCATCATCAGTAACCCGTATCG
TGAGCATCCTCTCTCGTTTCATCGGTATCATTACCCCCATGAACAGAAATCCCCCTTACACGGAGGCATC
AGTGACCAAACAGGAAAAAACCGCCCTTAACATGGCCCGCTTTATCAGAAGCCAGACATTAACGCTTCTG
GAGAAACTCAACGAGCTGGACGCGGATGAACAGGCAGACATCTGTGAATCGCTTCACGACCACGCTGATG
AGCTTTACCGCAGCTGCCTCGCGCGTTTCGGTGATGACGGTGAAAACCTCTGACACATGCAGCTCCCGGA
GACGGTCACAGCTTGTCTGTAAGCGGATGCCGGGAGCAGACAAGCCCGTCAGGGCGCGTCAGCGGGTGTT
GGCGGGTGTCGGGGCGCAGCCATGACCCAGTCACGTAGCGATAGCGGAGTGTATACTGGCTTAACTATGC
GGCATCAGAGCAGATTGTACTGAGAGTGCACCATTGCGGTGTGAAATACCGCACAGATGCGTAAGGAGAA
AATACCGCATCAGGCGCTCTTCCGCTTCCTCGCTCACTGACTCGCTGCGCTCGGTCGTTCGGCTGCGGCG
AGCGGTATCAGCTCACTCAAAGGCGGTAATACGGTTATCCACAGAATCAGGGGATAACGCAGGAAAGAAC
ATGTGAGCAAAAGGCCAGCAAAAGGCCAGGAACCGTAAAAAGGCCGCGTTGCTGGCGTTTTTCCATAGGC
TCCGCCCCCCTGACGAGCATCACAAAAATCGACGCTCAAGTCAGAGGTGGCGAAACCCGACAGGACTATA
AAGATACCAGGCGTTTCCCCCTGGAAGCTCCCTCGTGCGCTCTCCTGTTCCGACCCTGCCGCTTACCGGA
TACCTGTCCGCCTTTCTCCCTTCGGGAAGCGTGGCGCTTTCTCATAGCTCACGCTGTAGGTATCTCAGTT
CGGTGTAGGTCGTTCGCTCCAAGCTGGGCTGTGTGCACGAACCCCCCGTTCAGCCCGACCGCTGCGCCTT
ATCCGGTAACTATCGTCTTGAGTCCAACCCGGTAAGACACGACTTATCGCCACTGGCAGCAGCCACTGGT
AACAGGATTAGCAGAGCGAGGTATGTAGGCGGTGCTACAGAGTTCTTGAAGTGGTGGCCTAACTACGGCT
ACACTAGAAGGACAGTATTTGGTATCTGCGCTCTGCTGAAGCCAGTTACCTTCGGAAAAAGAGTTGGTAG
CTCTTGATCCGGCAAACAAACCACCGCTGGTAGCGGTGGTTTTTTTGTTTGCAAGCAGCAGATTACGCGC
AGAAAAAAAGGATCTCAAGAAGATCCTTTGATCTTTTCTACGGGGTCTGACGCTCAGTGGAACGAAAACT
CACGTTAAGGGATTTTGGTCATGAGATTATCAAAAAGGATCTTCACCTAGATCCTTTTAAATTAAAAATG
AAGTTTTAAATCAATCTAAAGTATATATGAGTAAACTTGGTCTGACAGTTACCAATGCTTAATCAGTGAG
GCACCTATCTCAGCGATCTGTCTATTTCGTTCATCCATAGTTGCCTGACTCCCCGTCGTGTAGATAACTA
CGATACGGGAGGGCTTACCATCTGGCCCCAGTGCTGCAATGATACCGCGAGACCCACGCTCACCGGCTCC
AGATTTATCAGCAATAAACCAGCCAGCCGGAAGGGCCGAGCGCAGAAGTGGTCCTGCAACTTTATCCGCC
TCCATCCAGTCTATTAATTGTTGCCGGGAAGCTAGAGTAAGTAGTTCGCCAGTTAATAGTTTGCGCAACG
TTGTTGCCATTGCTGCAGGCATCGTGGTGTCACGCTCGTCGTTTGGTATGGCTTCATTCAGCTCCGGTTC
CCAACGATCAAGGCGAGTTACATGATCCCCCATGTTGTGCAAAAAAGCGGTTAGCTCCTTCGGTCCTCCG
ATCGTTGTCAGAAGTAAGTTGGCCGCAGTGTTATCACTCATGGTTATGGCAGCACTGCATAATTCTCTTA
CTGTCATGCCATCCGTAAGATGCTTTTCTGTGACTGGTGAGTACTCAACCAAGTCATTCTGAGAATAGTG
TATGCGGCGACCGAGTTGCTCTTGCCCGGCGTCAACACGGGATAATACCGCGCCACATAGCAGAACTTTA
AAAGTGCTCATCATTGGAAAACGTTCTTCGGGGCGAAAACTCTCAAGGATCTTACCGCTGTTGAGATCCA
GTTCGATGTAACCCACTCGTGCACCCAACTGATCTTCAGCATCTTTTACTTTCACCAGCGTTTCTGGGTG
AGCAAAAACAGGAAGGCAAAATGCCGCAAAAAAGGGAATAAGGGCGACACGGAAATGTTGAATACTCATA
CTCTTCCTTTTTCAATATTATTGAAGCATTTATCAGGGTTATTGTCTCATGAGCGGATACATATTTGAAT
GTATTTAGAAAAATAAACAAATAGGGGTTCCGCGCACATTTCCCCGAAAAGTGCCACCTGACGTCTAAGA
AACCATTATTATCATGACATTAACCTATAAAAATAGGCGTATCACGAGGCCCTTTCGTCTTCAAGAA
Features (pLannotate 1.2.2; 20 found; start..end, strand, type, name):
     10..38      +  promoter       tet promoter: E. coli promoter for tetracycline efflux protein gene
     86..190     +  CDS            TcR (fragment): tetracycline efflux protein; tet; confers resistance to tetracycline
    213..260     -  terminator     T7 terminator: transcription terminator for bacteriophage T7 RNA polymerase
    268..317     -  CDS            SET1 (fragment): solubility-enhancement tag derived from T7 phage gene 10B
    648..665     -  CDS            thrombin site: thrombin recognition and cleavage site
    676..692     -  CDS            capTEV™ (fragment): composite tag for in vivo biotinylation, TEV protease cleavage, and 6xHis tagging
    711..733     -  RBS            RBS: efficient ribosome binding site from bacteriophage T7 gene 10 (Olins and Rangwala, 1989)
    748..772     -  protein_bind   lac operator: The lac repressor binds to the lac operator to inhibit transcription in E. coli. This inhibition can be relieved by adding lactose or isopropyl-β-D-thiogalactopyranoside (IPTG). lac repressor encoded by lacI
    773..791     -  promoter       T7 promoter: promoter for bacteriophage T7 RNA polymerase
    813..1092    +  CDS            TcR (fragment): tetracycline efflux protein; tet; confers resistance to tetracycline
   1100..1177    +  promoter       lacI promoter: lacI
   1178..2260    +  CDS            lacI: lac repressor; lacI; The lac repressor binds to the lac operator to inhibit transcription in E. coli. This inhibition can be relieved by adding lactose or isopropyl-β-D-thiogalactopyranoside (IPTG).
   2273..2294    +  protein_bind   CAP binding site: CAP binding activates transcription in the presence of cAMP. E. coli catabolite activator protein
   2309..2933    +  CDS            TcR (fragment): tetracycline efflux protein; tet; confers resistance to tetracycline
   3175..3555    -  CDS            YPB1_ECOLX: Protein predicted: Swiss-Prot protein existence level 4. From Escherichia coli.
   3572..3763    +  CDS            rop: Rop protein, which maintains plasmids at low copy number; rop
   3865..4004    +  misc_feature   bom: basis of mobility region from pBR322
   4190..4778    -  rep_origin     ori: high-copy-number ColE1/pMB1/pBR322/pUC origin of replication
   4949..5809    -  CDS            AmpR: β-lactamase; bla; confers resistance to ampicillin, carbenicillin, and related antibiotics
   5810..5914    -  promoter       AmpR promoter: bla
