[The description below was written by a language model from this plasmid's Addgene catalogue record and pLannotate feature annotations shown in this document.]
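Description:
Mucin MUC1-5TR-pET15b is a bacterial expression plasmid built on the Novagen pET15b backbone for producing a recombinant polypeptide of five copies of the human MUC1 mucin tandem repeat in E. coli. The roughly 329 bp insert, carrying no recorded mutations, was placed between the NdeI and BamHI sites, both of which remain intact. This puts it in frame behind the vector-encoded N-terminal hexahistidine tag and a thrombin cleavage site, so the product can be purified by metal-affinity chromatography and the tag can then be removed. The automated annotation labels the short His-coding stretch as a fragment of a composite tag and also flags a small fragment of a phage gene 10-derived solubility tag next to the terminator. These appear to be partial matches to backbone sequence rather than additional functional fusion partners. The annotation does not call the MUC1 repeats themselves; they fall in the unannotated interval between the thrombin site and the terminator region.

Expression is driven by a T7 promoter with an adjacent lac operator, followed by the T7 gene 10 ribosome binding site and closed by the T7 terminator. The plasmid carries lacI under its own promoter, so transcription is repressed until IPTG is added, and it requires a host that supplies T7 RNA polymerase; the depositor recommends BL21(DE3). Propagation relies on a pBR322-type ColE1 origin, with the rop gene and bom region also present, and selection is by ampicillin through the β-lactamase gene. The tetracycline-resistance fragments are non-functional pBR322 remnants. The associated publication used NMR to dissect the specificity of a glycosyltransferase for the MUC1 tandem repeat, which is consistent with this construct providing the repeat polypeptide as substrate for such studies.
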