Addgene plasmid #174694: Mucin MUC1-5TR-pET15b
Purpose: Plasmid expressing five copies of the MUC1 tandem repeat (MUC1-5TR)
Depositing lab: Jean Gariepy. Depositing organization: University Health Network. Publication: Nuclear magnetic resonance-based dissection of a glycosyltransferase specificity for the mucin MUC1 tandem repeat. Brokx RD, Revers L, Zhang Q, Yang S, Mal TK, Ikura M, Gariepy J. Biochemistry. 2003 Dec 2;42(47):13817-25. doi: 10.1021/bi0353070. PubMed 14636048.
Backbone
  Vector backbone: pET15B
  Backbone manufacturer: Novagen EMD Milipore
  Backbone size w/o insert (bp): 5708
  Vector type: Bacterial Expression
Growth in bacteria
  Bacterial resistance: Ampicillin, 100 μg/mL
  Growth temperature: 37°C
  Growth strain: DH5alpha
  Growth instructions: The depositing lab recommends BL21(DE3) cells for bacterial expression.
  Copy number: High Copy
Gene/Insert
  Gene/Insert name: MUC1-TR (alt name: five copies of the human MUC1 tandem repeat (MUC1-5TR))
  Species: H. sapiens (human)
  Insert size (bp): 329
  Mutation: none
  Promoter: T7 Promoter
  Tag / fusion protein: hexahistidine (HIS) tag (N terminal on backbone)
  Cloning method: Restriction Enzyme; 5′ cloning site NdeI (not destroyed); 3′ cloning site BamHI (not destroyed)
  Sequencing primers: 5′ T7 Promoter; 3′ T7 Terminator
Terms and licenses: Academic/Nonprofit Terms; Industry Terms: Not Available to Industry
How to cite: Mucin MUC1-5TR-pET15b was a gift from Jean Gariepy (Addgene plasmid # 174694 ; http://n2t.net/addgene:174694 ; RRID:Addgene_174694)
