>Addgene plasmid #174694 | Mucin MUC1-5TR-pET15b | depositor partial sequence | sequence record 338978 | Insert Sequence
CATATGCCAGCGCCCGGGTCTACTGCGCCACCAGCGCATGGCGTGACTTCTGCTCCAGATACTCGCCCCG
CGCCTGGCTCTACTGCTCCACCCGCTCATGGTGTGACTTCTGCTCCCGATACTCGTCCTGCTCCTGGTTC
TACTGCTCCTCCCGCGCATGGGGTTACTTCTGCTCCTGATACTCGACCTGCTCCCGGCTCTACTGCGCCC
CCTGCGCATGGCGTTACTTCTGCGCCTGACACTCGGCCTGCTCCAGGTTCTACTGCGCCTCCAGCTCATG
GTGTTACTTCTGCGCCAGATACTCGACCAGCGCCCGGGTAATAGGATCC
